Addgene plasmid #33091: pQCXIH-Myc-YAP
Depositing lab: Kunliang Guan. Depositing organization: University of California, San Diego (UCSD). Publication: Inactivation of YAP oncoprotein by the Hippo pathway is involved in cell contact inhibition and tissue growth control. Zhao B, Wei X, Li W, Udan RS, Yang Q, Kim J, Xie J, Ikenoue T, Yu J, Li L, Zheng P, Ye K, Chinnaiyan A, Halder G, Lai ZC, Guan KL. Genes Dev. 2007 Nov 1. 21(21):2747-61. 10.1101/gad.1602907 PubMed 17974916.
Backbone
  Vector backbone: pQCXIH
  Backbone manufacturer: Clontech
  Backbone size w/o insert (bp): 7800
  Vector type: Mammalian Expression, Retroviral
  Selectable markers: Hygromycin
Growth in bacteria
  Bacterial resistance: Ampicillin, 100 μg/mL
  Growth temperature: 37°C
  Growth strain: DH5alpha
  Copy number: Unknown
Gene/Insert
  Gene/Insert name: YAP
  Species: H. sapiens (human)
  Entrez Gene: YAP1 (a.k.a. COB1, YAP, YAP-1, YAP2, YAP65, YKI)
  Promoter: CMV/MSV
  Tag / fusion protein: Myc (N terminal on insert)
  Cloning method: Restriction Enzyme; 5′ cloning site NA (unknown if destroyed); 3′ cloning site NA (unknown if destroyed)
  Sequencing primers: 5′ LNCX
Terms and licenses: Academic/Nonprofit Terms; Industry Terms: Not Available to Industry
How to cite: pQCXIH-Myc-YAP was a gift from Kunliang Guan (Addgene plasmid # 33091 ; http://n2t.net/addgene:33091 ; RRID:Addgene_33091)
