[The description below was written by a language model from this plasmid's Addgene catalogue record and pLannotate feature annotations shown in this document.]
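Description:
pQCXIH-Myc-YAP is a self-inactivating gammaretroviral expression vector built on the Clontech pQCXIH backbone and carrying human YAP1 (the Hippo pathway effector YAP) with an N-terminal Myc epitope tag. It is propagated in E. coli through a high-copy ColE1/pUC-type origin and selected with ampicillin via the β-lactamase gene. The sequenced plasmid is about 9.3 kb.

The viral genome is transcribed in packaging cells from a hybrid 5′ element in which the CMV immediate-early enhancer/promoter is fused to a truncated Moloney murine sarcoma virus LTR (the "CMV/MSV" promoter of the catalogue entry). This is followed by the Ψ packaging signal and a truncated, start-codon-less gag segment that enhances encapsidation. The 3′ LTR carries a U3 deletion, which is copied to the 5′ end during reverse transcription. The integrated provirus therefore lacks LTR promoter activity, and expression depends on an internal CMV enhancer/promoter. That internal promoter drives a bicistronic transcript: the YAP1 coding sequence, then an EMCV IRES, then the hygromycin phosphotransferase gene, so that hygromycin-resistant cells are likely to co-express the transgene. The annotation tool did not call the Myc tag as a separate feature, though the catalogue places it at the N terminus of the insert. The short yokD, Mos, env, rop and bom hits, and the SV40 promoter in the plasmid backbone, appear to be backbone remnants rather than functional payload. The cloning sites are not recorded.

The construct suits production of retrovirus for stable, hygromycin-selected YAP overexpression in mammalian cells. This is consistent with the associated study of YAP regulation by the Hippo pathway in contact inhibition and growth control.
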