Features (pLannotate 1.2.2; 21 found; start..end, strand, type, name):
      2..381     +  enhancer       CMV enhancer: human cytomegalovirus immediate early enhancer
    382..585     +  promoter       CMV promoter: human cytomegalovirus (CMV) immediate early promoter
    586..761     +  LTR            5' LTR (truncated): truncated long terminal repeat from Moloney murine sarcoma virus
    883..1157    +  misc_feature   MESV Ψ (fragment): packaging signal of murine embryonic stem cell virus
   1224..1640    +  CDS            gag (truncated): truncated Moloney murine leukemia virus (MMLV) gag gene lacking the start codon
   1677..1980    +  enhancer       CMV enhancer: human cytomegalovirus immediate early enhancer
   1981..2184    +  promoter       CMV promoter: human cytomegalovirus (CMV) immediate early promoter
   2368..3828    +  CDS            YAP1: YAP1_HUMAN - Also known as YAP65. Experimental evidence at protein level: Swiss-Prot protein existence level 1. [Isoform 3]: Activates the C-terminal fragment (CTF) of ERBB4 (isoform 3). From Homo sapiens (Human).
   3970..4432    +  misc_feature   IRES: internal ribosome entry site (IRES) of the encephalomyocarditis virus (EMCV)
   4470..5490    +  CDS            HygR (fragment): aminoglycoside phosphotransferase from E. coli; aph(4)-Ia; confers resistance to hygromycin
   5508..5780    +  CDS            yokD (fragment): YOKD_BACSU - Experimental evidence at protein level: Swiss-Prot protein existence level 1. May contribute to antibiotic resistance. From Bacillus subtilis (strain 168).
   5791..5862    +  CDS            Mos (fragment): MOS_MOUSE - Experimental evidence at transcript level: Swiss-Prot protein existence level 2. From Mus musculus (Mouse).
   5895..5995    +  CDS            env (fragment): murine leukemia virus gPr80 envelope polyprotein precursor; env; proteolytically cleaved into gp70SU and p15TM subunits
   6037..6462    +  LTR            3' LTR (ΔU3): self-inactivating 3' long terminal repeat (LTR) from Moloney murine leukemia virus
   6531..6571    +  CDS            rop (fragment): Rop protein, which maintains plasmids at low copy number; rop
   6673..6711    +  misc_feature   bom (fragment): basis of mobility region from pBR322
   6728..7057    +  promoter       SV40 promoter: SV40 enhancer and early promoter
   7063..7164    +  misc_feature   bom (fragment): basis of mobility region from pBR322
   7350..7938    -  rep_origin     ori: high-copy-number ColE1/pMB1/pBR322/pUC origin of replication
   8109..8969    -  CDS            AmpR: β-lactamase; bla; confers resistance to ampicillin, carbenicillin, and related antibiotics
   8970..9074    -  promoter       AmpR promoter: bla
>Addgene plasmid #33091 | pQCXIH-Myc-YAP | addgene full sequence | sequence record 222829 | Addgene NGS Result
TGACATTGATTATTGACTAGTTATTAATAGTAATCAATTACGGGGTCATTAGTTCATAGCCCATATATGG
AGTTCCGCGTTACATAACTTACGGTAAATGGCCCGCCTGGCTGACCGCCCAACGACCCCCGCCCATTGAC
GTCAATAATGACGTATGTTCCCATAGTAACGCCAATAGGGACTTTCCATTGACGTCAATGGGTGGAGTAT
TTACGGTAAACTGCCCACTTGGCAGTACATCAAGTGTATCATATGCCAAGTACGCCCCCTATTGACGTCA
ATGACGGTAAATGGCCCGCCTGGCATTATGCCCAGTACATGACCTTATGGGACTTTCCTACTTGGCAGTA
CATCTACGTATTAGTCATCGCTATTACCATGGTGATGCGGTTTTGGCAGTACATCAATGGGCGTGGATAG
CGGTTTGACTCACGGGGATTTCCAAGTCTCCACCCCATTGACGTCAATGGGAGTTTGTTTTGGCACCAAA
ATCAACGGGACTTTCCAAAATGTCGTAACAACTCCGCCCCATTGACGCAAATGGGCGGTAGGCGTGTACG
GTGGGAGGTCTATATAAGCAGAGCTCAATAAAAGAGCCCACAACCCCTCACTCGGCGCGCCAGTCTTCCG
ATAGACTGCGTCGCCCGGGTACCCGTATTCCCAATAAAGCCTCTTGCTGTTTGCATCCGAATCGTGGTCT
CGCTGTTCCTTGGGAGGGTCTCCTCTGAGTGATTGACTACCCACGACGGGGGTCTTTCATTTGGGGGCTC
GTCCGGGATTTGGAGACCCCTGCCCAGGGACCACCGACCCACCACCGGGAGGTAAGCTGGCCAGCAACTT
ATCTGTGTCTGTCCGATTGTCTAGTGTCTATGTTTGATGTTATGCGCCTGCGTCTGTACTAGTTAGCTAA
CTAGCTCTGTATCTGGCGGACCCGTGGTGGAACTGACGAGTTCTGAACACCCGGCCGCAACCCTGGGAGA
CGTCCCAGGGACTTTGGGGGCCGTTTTTGTGGCCCGACCTGAGGAAGGGAGTCGATGTGGAATCCGACCC
CGTCAGGATATGTGGTTCTGGTAGGAGACGAGAACCTAAAACAGTTCCCGCCTCCGTCTGAATTTTTGCT
TTCGGTTTGGAACCGAAGCCGCGCGTCTTGTCTGCTGCAGCGCTGCAGCATCGTTCTGTGTTGTCTCTGT
CTGACTGTGTTTCTGTATTTGTCTGAAAATTAGGGCCAGACTGTTACCACTCCCTTAAGTTTGACCTTAG
GTCACTGGAAAGATGTCGAGCGGATCGCTCACAACCAGTCGGTAGATGTCAAGAAGAGACGTTGGGTTAC
CTTCTGCTCTGCAGAATGGCCAACCTTTAACGTCGGATGGCCGCGAGACGGCACCTTTAACCGAGACCTC
ATCACCCAGGTTAAGATCAAGGTCTTTTCACCTGGCCCGCATGGACACCCAGACCAGGTCCCCTACATCG
TGACCTGGGAAGCCTTGGCTTTTGACCCCCCTCCCTGGGTCAAGCCCTTTGTACACCCTAAGCCTCCGCC
TCCTCTTCCTCCATCCGCCCCGTCTCTCCCCCTTGAACCTCCTCGTTCGACCCCGCCTCGATCCTCCCTT
TATCCAGCCCTCACTCCTTCTCTAGGCGCCGGAATTGAAGATCTGGGGGATCGATCCTCTAGAGTCCGTT
ACATAACTTACGGTAAATGGCCCGCCTGGCTGACCGCCCAACGACCCCCGCCCATTGACGTCAATAATGA
CGTATGTTCCCATAGTAACGCCAATAGGGACTTTCCATTGACGTCAATGGGTGGAGTATTTACGGTAAAC
TGCCCACTTGGCAGTACATCAAGTGTATCATATGCCAAGTACGCCCCCTATTGACGTCAATGACGGTAAA
TGGCCCGCCTGGCATTATGCCCAGTACATGACCTTATGGGACTTTCCTACTTGGCAGTACATCTACGTAT
TAGTCATCGCTATTACCATGGTGATGCGGTTTTGGCAGTACATCAATGGGCGTGGATAGCGGTTTGACTC
ACGGGGATTTCCAAGTCTCCACCCCATTGACGTCAATGGGAGTTTGTTTTGGCACCAAAATCAACGGGAC
TTTCCAAAATGTCGTAACAACTCCGCCCCATTGACGCAAATGGGCGGTAGGCGTGTACGGTGGGAGGTCT
ATATAAGCAGAGCTCGTTTAGTGAACCGTCAGATCGCCTGGAGACGCCATCCACGCTGTTTTGACCTCCA
TAGAAGACACCGGGACCGATCCAGCCTCCGCGGCCGGGAACGGTGCATTGGAACGGACCTGCAGGAATTG
ATCCGCGGCCGCACCATGGAACAAAAACTCATCTCAGAAGAGGATCTGGCGGGCAAGGATCCCGGGCAGC
AGCCGCCGCCTCAACCGGCCCCCCAGGGCCAAGGGCAGCCGCCTTCGCAGCCCCCGCAGGGGCAGGGCCC
GCCGTCCGGACCCGGGCAACCGGCACCCGCGGCGACCCAGGCGGCGCCGCAGGCACCCCCCGCCGGGCAT
CAGATCGTGCACGTCCGCGGGGACTCGGAGACCGACCTGGAGGCGCTCTTCAACGCCGTCATGAACCCCA
AGACGGCCAACGTGCCCCAGACCGTGCCCATGAGGCTCCGGAAGCTGCCCGACTCCTTCTTCAAGCCGCC
GGAGCCCAAATCCCACTCCCGACAGGCCAGTACTGATGCAGGCACTGCAGGAGCCCTGACTCCACAGCAT
GTTCGAGCTCATTCCTCTCCAGCTTCTCTGCAGTTGGGAGCTGTTTCTCCTGGGACACTGACCCCCACTG
GAGTAGTCTCTGGCCCAGCAGCTACACCCACAGCTCAGCATCTTCGACAGTCTTCTTTTGAGATACCTGA
TGATGTACCTCTGCCAGCAGGTTGGGAGATGGCAAAGACATCTTCTGGTCAGAGATACTTCTTAAATCAC
ATCGATCAGACAACAACATGGCAGGACCCCAGGAAGGCCATGCTGTCCCAGATGAACGTCACAGCCCCCA
CCAGTCCACCAGTGCAGCAGAATATGATGAACTCGGCTTCAGGTCCTCTTCCTGATGGATGGGAACAAGC
CATGACTCAGGATGGAGAAATTTACTATATAAACCATAAGAACAAGACCACCTCTTGGCTAGACCCAAGG
CTTGACCCTCGTTTTGCCATGAACCAGAGAATCAGTCAGAGTGCTCCAGTGAAACAGCCACCACCCCTGG
CTCCCCAGAGCCCACAGGGAGGCGTCATGGGTGGCAGCAACTCCAACCAGCAGCAACAGATGCGACTGCA
GCAACTGCAGATGGAGAAGGAGAGGCTGCGGCTGAAACAGCAAGAACTGCTTCGGCAGGAGTTAGCCCTG
CGTAGCCAGTTACCAACACTGGAGCAGGATGGTGGGACTCAAAATCCAGTGTCTTCTCCCGGGATGTCTC
AGGAATTGAGAACAATGACGACCAATAGCTCAGATCCTTTCCTTAACAGTGGCACCTATCACTCTCGAGA
TGAGAGTACAGACAGTGGACTAAGCATGAGCAGCTACAGTGTCCCTCGAACCCCAGATGACTTCCTGAAC
AGTGTGGATGAGATGGATACAGGTGATACTATCAACCAAAGCACCCTGCCCTCACAGCAGAACCGTTTCC
CAGACTACCTTGAAGCCATTCCTGGGACAAATGTGGACCTTGGAACACTGGAAGGAGATGGAATGAACAT
AGAAGGAGAGGAGCTGATGCCAAGTCTGCAGGAAGCTTTGAGTTCTGACATCCTTAATGACATGGAGTCT
GTTTTGGCTGCCACCAAGCTAGATAAAGAAAGCTTTCTTACATGGTTATAGTTAATTAACGGATCCGGAA
TTCCGCCCCCCCCCYCCCTCCCCCCCCCCTAACGTTACTGGCCGAAGCCGCTTGGAATAAGGCCGGTGTG
CGTTTGTCTATATGTTATTTTCCACCATATTGCCGTCTTTTGGCAATGTGAGGGCCCGGAAACCTGGCCC
TGTCTTCTTGACGAGCATTCCTAGGGGTCTTTCCCCTCTCGCCAAAGGAATGCAAGGTCTGTTGAATGTC
GTGAAGGAAGCAGTTCCTCTGGAAGCTTCTTGAAGACAAACAACGTCTGTAGCGACCCTTTGCAGGCAGC
GGAACCCCCCACCTGGCGACAGGTGCCTCTGCGGCCAAAAGCCACGTGTATAAGATACACCTGCAAAGGC
GGCACAACCCCAGTGCCACGTTGTGAGTTGGATAGTTGTGGAAAGAGTCAAATGGCTCTCCTCAAGCGTA
TTCAACAAGGGGCTGAAGGATGCCCAGAAGGTACCCCATTGTATGGGATCTGATCTGGGGCCTCGGTGCA
CATGCTTTACATGTGTTTAGTCGAGGTTAAAAAAACGTCTAGGCCCCCCGAACCACGGGGACGTGGTTTT
CCTTTGAAAAACACGATGATAAGCTTGCCACAACCCGTACCAAAGATGGATAGATCCGGAAAGCCTGAAC
TCACCGCGACGTCTGTCGAGAAGTTTCTGATCGAAAAGTTCGACAGCGTCTCCGACCTGATGCAGCTCTC
GGAGGGCGAAGAATCTCGTGCTTTCAGCTTCGATGTAGGAGGGCGTGGATATGTCCTGCGGGTAAATAGC
TGCGCCGATGGTTTCTACAAAGATCGTTATGTTTATCGGCACTTTGCATCGGCCGCGCTCCCGATTCCGG
AAGTGCTTGACATTGGGGAATTCAGCGAGAGCCTGACCTATTGCATCTCCCGCCGTGCACAGGGTGTCAC
GTTGCAAGACCTGCCTGAAACCGAACTGCCCGCTGTTCTGCAGCCGGTCGCGGAGGCCATGGATGCGATC
GCTGCGGCCGATCTTAGCCAGACGAGCGGGTTCGGCCCATTCGGACCGCAAGGAATCGGTCAATACACTA
CATGGCGTGATTTCATATGCGCGATTGCTGATCCCCATGTGTATCACTGGCAAACTGTGATGGACGACAC
CGTCAGTGCGTCCGTCGCGCAGGCTCTCGATGAGCTGATGCTTTGGGCCGAGGACTGCCCCGAAGTCCGG
CACCTCGTGCACGCGGATTTCGGCTCCAACAATGTCCTGACGGACAATGGCCGCATAACAGCGGTCATTG
ACTGGAGCGAGGCGATGTTCGGGGATTCCCAATACGAGGTCGCCAACATCTTCTTCTGGAGGCCGTGGTT
GGCTTGTATGGAGCAGCAGACGCGCTACTTCGAGCGGAGGCATCCGGAGCTTGCAGGATCGCCGCGGCTC
CGGGCGTATATGCTCCGCATTGGTCTTGACCAACTCTATCAGAGCTTGGTTGACGGCAATTTCGATGATG
CAGCTTGGGCGCAGGGTCGATGCGACGCAATCGTCCGATCCGGAGCCGGGACTGTCGGGCGTACACAAAT
CGCCCGCAGAAGCGCGGCCGTCTGGACCGATGGCTGTGTAGAAGTACTCGCCGATAGTGGAAACCGACGC
CCCAGCACTCGTCCGAGGGCAAAGGAATAGAGTAGATGCCGACCGAACAAGAGCTGATTTCGAGAACGCC
TCAGCCAGCAACTCGCGCGAGCCTAGCAAGGCAAATGCGAGAGAACGGCCTTACGCTTGGTGGCACAGTT
CTCGTCCACAGTTCGCTAAGCTCGCTCGGCTGGGTCGCGGGAGGGCCGGTCGCAGTGATTCAGGCCCTTC
TGGATTGTGTTGGTCCCCAGGGCACGATTGTCATGCCCACGCACTCGGGTGATCTGACTGATCCCGCAGA
TTGGAGATCGCCGCCCGTGCCTGCCGATTGGGTGCAGATCTCTATCGAGGGCTGCAGCGCTGCAGAGGCC
GAGTGCAGAACTGCTCCAAAGGGACCTCAAGGCTTTCCGAGGGACACTAGGCTGACTCCATCGAGCCAGT
GTAGAGATAAGCTTATCGATTAGTCCAATTTGTTAAAGACAGGATATCAGTGGTCCAGGCTCTAGTTTTG
ACTCAACAATATCACCAGCTGAAGCCTATAGAGTACGAGCCATAGATAAAATAAAAGATTTTATTTAGTC
TCCAGAAAAAGGGGGGAATGAAAGACCCCACCTGTAGGTTTGGCAAGCTAGCTTAAGTAACGCCATTTTG
CAAGGCATGGAAAAATACATAACTGAGAATAGAGAAGTTCAGATCAAGGTCAGGAACAGATGGAACAGGG
TCGACCCTAGAGAACCATCAGATGTTTCCAGGGTGCCCCAAGGACCTGAAATGACCCTGTGCCTTATTTG
AACTAACCAATCAGTTCGCTTCTCGCTTCTGTTCGCGCGCTTCTGCTCCCCGAGCTCAATAAAAGAGCCC
ACAACCCCTCACTCGGGGCGCCAGTCCTCCGATTGACTGAGTCGCCCGGGTACCCGTGTATCCAATAAAC
CCTCTTGCAGTTGCATCCGACTTGTGGTCTCGCTGTTCCTTGGGAGGGTCTCCTCTGAGTGATTGACTAC
CCGTCAGCGGGGGTCTTTCATTTGGGGGCTCGTCCGGGATCGGGAGACCCCTGCCCAGGGACCACCGACC
CACCACCGGGAGGTAAGCTGGCTGCCTCGCGCGTTTCGGTGATGACGGTGAAAACCTCTGACACATGCAG
CTCCCGGAGACGGTCACAGCTTGTCTGTAAGCGGATGCCGGGAGCAGACAAGCCCGTCAGGGCGCGTCAG
CGGGTGTTGGCGGGTGTCGGGGCGCAGCCATGACCCAGTCACGTAGCGATAGCGGAGTGTAGATCCGGCT
GTGGAATGTGTGTCAGTTAGGGTGTGGAAAGTCCCCAGGCTCCCCAGCAGGCAGAAGTATGCAAAGCATG
CATCTCAATTAGTCAGCAACCAGGTGTGGAAAGTCCCCAGGCTCCCCAGCAGGCAGAAGTATGCAAAGCA
TGCATCTCAATTAGTCAGCAACCATAGTCCCGCCCCTAACTCCGCCCATCCCGCCCCTAACTCCGCCCAG
TTCCGCCCATTCTCCGCCCCATGGCTGACTAATTTTTTTTATTTATGCAGAGGCCGAGGCCGCCTCGGCC
TCTGAGCTATTCCAGAAGTAGTGAGGAGGCTTTTTTGGAGGCCTAGGCTTTTGCAAAAAGCTTACTGGCT
TAACTATGCGGCATCAGAGCAGATTGTACTGAGAGTGCACCATATGCGGTGTGAAATACCGCACAGATGC
GTAAGGAGAAAATACCGCATCAGGCGCTCTTCCGCTTCCTCGCTCACTGACTCGCTGCGCTCGGTCGTTC
GGCTGCGGCGAGCGGTATCAGCTCACTCAAAGGCGGTAATACGGTTATCCACAGAATCAGGGGATAACGC
AGGAAAGAACATGTGAGCAAAAGGCCAGCAAAAGGCCAGGAACCGTAAAAAGGCCGCGTTGCTGGCGTTT
TTCCATAGGCTCCGCCCCCCTGACGAGCATCACAAAAATCGACGCTCAAGTCAGAGGTGGCGAAACCCGA
CAGGACTATAAAGATACCAGGCGTTTCCCCCTGGAAGCTCCCTCGTGCGCTCTCCTGTTCCGACCCTGCC
GCTTACCGGATACCTGTCCGCCTTTCTCCCTTCGGGAAGCGTGGCGCTTTCTCATAGCTCACGCTGTAGG
TATCTCAGTTCGGTGTAGGTCGTTCGCTCCAAGCTGGGCTGTGTGCACGAACCCCCCGTTCAGCCCGACC
GCTGCGCCTTATCCGGTAACTATCGTCTTGAGTCCAACCCGGTAAGACACGACTTATCGCCACTGGCAGC
AGCCACTGGTAACAGGATTAGCAGAGCGAGGTATGTAGGCGGTGCTACAGAGTTCTTGAAGTGGTGGCCT
AACTACGGCTACACTAGAAGGACAGTATTTGGTATCTGCGCTCTGCTGAAGCCAGTTACCTTCGGAAAAA
GAGTTGGTAGCTCTTGATCCGGCAAACAAACCACCGCTGGTAGCGGTGGTTTTTTTGTTTGCAAGCAGCA
GATTACGCGCAGAAAAAAAGGATCTCAAGAAGATCCTTTGATCTTTTCTACGGGGTCTGACGCTCAGTGG
AACGAAAACTCACGTTAAGGGATTTTGGTCATGAGATTATCAAAAAGGATCTTCACCTAGATCCTTTTAA
ATTAAAAATGAAGTTTTAAATCAATCTAAAGTATATATGAGTAAACTTGGTCTGACAGTTACCAATGCTT
AATCAGTGAGGCACCTATCTCAGCGATCTGTCTATTTCGTTCATCCATAGTTGCCTGACTCCCCGTCGTG
TAGATAACTACGATACGGGAGGGCTTACCATCTGGCCCCAGTGCTGCAATGATACCGCGAGACCCACGCT
CACCGGCTCCAGATTTATCAGCAATAAACCAGCCAGCCGGAAGGGCCGAGCGCAGAAGTGGTCCTGCAAC
TTTATCCGCCTCCATCCAGTCTATTAATTGTTGCCGGGAAGCTAGAGTAAGTAGTTCGCCAGTTAATAGT
TTGCGCAACGTTGTTGCCATTGCTGCAGGCATCGTGGTGTCACGCTCGTCGTTTGGTATGGCTTCATTCA
GCTCCGGTTCCCAACGATCAAGGCGAGTTACATGATCCCCCATGTTGTGCAAAAAAGCGGTTAGCTCCTT
CGGTCCTCCGATCGTTGTCAGAAGTAAGTTGGCCGCAGTGTTATCACTCATGGTTATGGCAGCACTGCAT
AATTCTCTTACTGTCATGCCATCCGTAAGATGCTTTTCTGTGACTGGTGAGTACTCAACCAAGTCATTCT
GAGAATAGTGTATGCGGCGACCGAGTTGCTCTTGCCCGGCGTCAACACGGGATAATACCGCGCCACATAG
CAGAACTTTAAAAGTGCTCATCATTGGAAAACGTTCTTCGGGGCGAAAACTCTCAAGGATCTTACCGCTG
TTGAGATCCAGTTCGATGTAACCCACTCGTGCACCCAACTGATCTTCAGCATCTTTTACTTTCACCAGCG
TTTCTGGGTGAGCAAAAACAGGAAGGCAAAATGCCGCAAAAAAGGGAATAAGGGCGACACGGAAATGTTG
AATACTCATACTCTTCCTTTTTCAATATTATTGAAGCATTTATCAGGGTTATTGTCTCATGAGCGGATAC
ATATTTGAATGTATTTAGAAAAATAAACAAATAGGGGTTCCGCGCACATTTCCCCGAAAAGTGCCACCTG
ACGTCTAAGAAACCATTATTATCATGACATTAACCTATAAAAATAGGCGTATCACGAGGCCCTTTCGTCT
TCAAGAATTAGCTTGGCCATTGCATACGTTGTATCCATATCATAATATGTACATTTATATTGGCTCATGT
CCAACATTACCGCCATGT
