>Addgene plasmid #33091 | pQCXIH-Myc-YAP | addgene partial sequence | sequence record 42635 | LNCX 5'-AGCTCGTTTAGTGAACCGTCAGATC-3'
TGACTCATAGAAGAACCGGGACCGATCCAGCCTCCGCGGCCGGGAACGGTGCATTGGAACGGACCTGCAG
GAATTGATCCGCGGCCGCACCATGGAACAAAAACTCATCTCAGAAGAGGATCTGGCGGGCAAGGATCCCG
GGCAGCAGCCGCCGCCTCAACCGGCCCCCCAGGGCCAAGGGCAGCCGCCTTCGCAGCCCCCGCAGGGGCA
GGGCCCGCCGTCCGGACCCGGGCAACCGGCACCCGCGGCGACCCAGGCGGCGCCGCAGGCACCCCCCGCC
GGGCATCAGATCGTGCACGTCCGCGGGGACTCGGAGACCGACCTGGAGGCGCTCTTCAACGCCGTCATGA
ACCCCAAGACGGCCAACGTGCCCCAGACCGTGCCCATGAGGCTCCGGAAGCTGCCCGACTCCTTCTTCAA
GCCGCCGGAGCCCAAATCCCACTCCCGACAGGCCAGTACTGATGCAGGCACTGCAGGAGCCCTGACTCCA
CAGCATGTTCGAGCTCATTCCTCTCCAGCTTCTCTGCAGTTGGGAGCTGTTTCTCCTGGGACACTGACCC
CCACTGGAGTAGTCTCTGGCCCAGCAGCTACACCCACAGCTCAGCATCTTCGACAGTCTTCTTTTGAGAT
ACCTGATGATGTACCTCTGCCAGCAGGTTGGGAGATGGCAAAGACATCTTCTGGTCAGAGATACTTCTTA
AATCACATCGATCAGACAACAACATGGCAGGACCCCAGGAAGGCCATGCTGTCCCAGATGAACGTCACAG
CCCCCACCAGTCCACCAGTGCAGCAGAATATGATGAACTCGGCTTCAGGTCCTCTTCCTGATGGATGGGA
ACAAGCCATGACTCAGGATGGAGAAATTTACTATATAAACCAT
